Addgene plasmid #66063: pJ02B2Gm_AE
Purpose: MoClo Transcriptional Unit: FACS Standard Color Controls - High GFP expression cassette - Kanamycin plasmid [A:J23102:B:BCD2:C:E0040m:D:B0015:E]
Depositing lab: Douglas Densmore. Depositing organization: Boston University Main Campus. Publication: CIDAR MoClo: Improved MoClo Assembly Standard and New E. coli Part Library Enable Rapid Combinatorial Design for Synthetic and Traditional Biology. Iverson SV, Haddock TL, Beal J, Densmore DM. ACS Synth Biol. 2016 Jan 15;5(1):99-103. doi: 10.1021/acssynbio.5b00124. Epub 2015 Nov 4. PubMed 26479688.
Backbone
  Vector backbone: DVK
  Vector type: Synthetic Biology
Growth in bacteria
  Bacterial resistance: Kanamycin, 50 μg/mL
  Growth temperature: 37°C
  Growth strain: DH5alpha
  Copy number: Unknown
Gene/Insert
  Gene/Insert name: FACS Controls (alt name: Transcriptional Unit)
  Species: Synthetic
  Cloning method: Unknown
Terms and licenses: Academic/Nonprofit Terms; Industry Terms: Not Available to Industry
Depositor comments: Please note the fusion site D (AGGT) appears twice between the GFP CDS and the terminator. This duplication has no affect on plasmid function.
How to cite: pJ02B2Gm_AE was a gift from Douglas Densmore (Addgene plasmid # 66063 ; http://n2t.net/addgene:66063 ; RRID:Addgene_66063)
