[The description below was written by a language model from this plasmid's Addgene catalogue record, the feature table of its GenBank file and pLannotate feature annotations shown in this document.]
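Description:
pJ02B2Gm_AE is a 3,219 bp synthetic biology plasmid from the CIDAR MoClo system for E. coli. It carries a fully assembled Level 1 transcriptional unit in the kanamycin-resistant DVK destination backbone. The plasmid replicates from a high-copy ColE1/pUC-type origin and is selected through an aph(3')-Ia kanamycin resistance gene. The catalogue itself lists copy number as unknown. BioBrick prefix and suffix sequences, together with flanking putative terminators (including a his operon terminator), bracket the cloning region and help insulate the insert from backbone transcription.

The catalogue gives the payload as A:J23102:B:BCD2:C:E0040m:D:B0015:E. This is a constitutive Anderson-family promoter (J23102), the bicistronic design translation element BCD2, a GFP coding sequence (E0040m) and the B0015 double terminator, joined through four-base MoClo fusion sites and flanked by sites A and E. The automated annotation is broadly consistent with this but labels some parts by their closest database matches. The promoter is called a fragment of J23119, a sibling of J23102, and the 714 bp fluorescent protein ORF is labelled hfriFP, although the depositor describes it as GFP. The rrnB T1 and T7Te terminators downstream together make up B0015. BCD2 is not annotated in the full-sequence table, though a partial sequencing record marks a Shine-Dalgarno sequence. The two GenBank records cover only fragments of the plasmid. The depositor notes that fusion site D is duplicated between the GFP gene and the terminator, with no effect on function.

The construct serves as a high-GFP standard colour control for flow cytometry. The A and E ends should also allow its use in higher-level MoClo assemblies.
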