Features (pLannotate 1.2.2; 10 found; start..end, strand, type, name):
      5..29      +  promoter       J23119(SpeI) promoter (fragment): bacterial promoter (Registry of Standard Biological Parts BBa J23119) modified to end with an SpeI site
    132..845     +  CDS            hfriFP: hfriFP is a fluorescent protein published in 2013, derived from Herbaspirillum frisingense.
    868..939     +  terminator     rrnB T1 terminator: transcription terminator T1 from the E. coli rrnB gene
    955..982     +  terminator     T7Te terminator: phage T7 early transcription terminator
   1001..1021    +  misc_feature   BioBrick suffix: universal suffix for all parts
   1022..1079    +  terminator     his operon terminator: This putative transcriptin terminator from the E. coli his operon has a 2-bp deletion introduced during synthesis. Its efficiency has not been determined.
   1274..1862    -  rep_origin     ori: high-copy-number ColE1/pMB1/pBR322/pUC origin of replication
   2095..2910    -  CDS            KanR: aminoglycoside phosphotransferase; aph(3')-Ia; confers resistance to kanamycin in bacteria or G418 (Geneticin®) in eukaryotes
   3137..3180    -  terminator     bacterial terminator: putative bacterial transcription terminator
   3183..3204    +  misc_feature   BioBrick prefix: BioBrick prefix for parts that do not start with "ATG"
>Addgene plasmid #66063 | pJ02B2Gm_AE | depositor full sequence | sequence record 118267 | pJ02B2Gm_AE sequence 3219 bps
GGAGTTGACAGCTAGCTCAGTCCTAGGTACTGTGCTAGCTACTGGGCCCAAGTTCACTTAAAAAGGAGAT
CAACAATGAAAGCAATTTTCGTACTGAAACATCTTAATCATGCTAAGGAGGTTTTCTAATGATGCGTAAA
GGAGAAGAACTTTTCACTGGAGTTGTCCCAATTCTTGTTGAATTAGATGGTGATGTTAATGGGCACAAAT
TTTCTGTCAGTGGAGAGGGTGAAGGTGATGCAACATACGGAAAACTTACCCTTAAATTTATTTGCACTAC
TGGAAAACTACCTGTTCCATGGCCAACACTTGTCACTACTTTCGGTTATGGTGTTCAATGCTTTGCGAGA
TACCCAGATCATATGAAACAGCATGACTTTTTCAAGAGTGCCATGCCCGAAGGTTATGTACAGGAAAGAA
CTATATTTTTCAAAGATGACGGGAACTACAAGACACGTGCTGAAGTCAAGTTTGAAGGTGATACCCTTGT
TAATAGAATCGAGTTAAAAGGTATTGATTTTAAAGAAGATGGAAACATTCTTGGACACAAATTGGAATAC
AACTATAACTCACACAATGTATACATCATGGCAGACAAACAAAAGAATGGAATCAAAGTTAACTTCAAAA
TTAGACACAACATTGAAGATGGAAGCGTTCAACTAGCAGACCATTATCAACAAAATACTCCAATTGGCGA
TGGCCCTGTCCTTTTACCAGACAACCATTACCTGTCCACACAATCTGCCCTTTCGAAAGATCCCAACGAA
AAGAGAGATCACATGGTCCTTCTTGAGTTTGTAACAGCTGCTGGGATTACACATGGCATGGATGAACTAT
ACAAATAATAAAGGTAGGTCCAGGCATCAAATAAAACGAAAGGCTCAGTCGAAAGACTGGGCCTTTCGTT
TTATCTGTTGTTTGTCGGTGAACGCTCTCTACTAGAGTCACACTGGCTCACCTTCGGGTGGGCCTTTCTG
CGTTTATAGCTTATGTCTTCTACTAGTAGCGGCCGCTGCAGTCCGGCAAAAAAGGGCAAGGTGTCACCAC
CCTGCCCTTTTTCTTTAAAACCGAAAAGATTACTTCGCGTTATGCAGGCTTCCTCGCTCACTGACTCGCT
GCGCTCGGTCGTTCGGCTGCGGCGAGCGGTATCAGCTCACTCAAAGGCGGTAATACGGTTATCCACAGAA
TCAGGGGATAACGCAGGAAAGAACATGTGAGCAAAAGGCCAGCAAAAGGCCAGGAACCGTAAAAAGGCCG
CGTTGCTGGCGTTTTTCCACAGGCTCCGCCCCCCTGACGAGCATCACAAAAATCGACGCTCAAGTCAGAG
GTGGCGAAACCCGACAGGACTATAAAGATACCAGGCGTTTCCCCCTGGAAGCTCCCTCGTGCGCTCTCCT
GTTCCGACCCTGCCGCTTACCGGATACCTGTCCGCCTTTCTCCCTTCGGGAAGCGTGGCGCTTTCTCATA
GCTCACGCTGTAGGTATCTCAGTTCGGTGTAGGTCGTTCGCTCCAAGCTGGGCTGTGTGCACGAACCCCC
CGTTCAGCCCGACCGCTGCGCCTTATCCGGTAACTATCGTCTTGAGTCCAACCCGGTAAGACACGACTTA
TCGCCACTGGCAGCAGCCACTGGTAACAGGATTAGCAGAGCGAGGTATGTAGGCGGTGCTACAGAGTTCT
TGAAGTGGTGGCCTAACTACGGCTACACTAGAAGAACAGTATTTGGTATCTGCGCTCTGCTGAAGCCAGT
TACCTTCGGAAAAAGAGTTGGTAGCTCTTGATCCGGCAAACAAACCACCGCTGGTAGCGGTGGTTTTTTT
GTTTGCAAGCAGCAGATTACGCGCAGAAAAAAAGGATCTCAAGAAGATCCTTTGATCTTTTCTACGGGGT
CTGACGCTCAGTGGAACGAAAACTCACGTTAAGGGATTTTGGTCATGAGATTATCAAAAAGGATCTTCAC
CTAGATCCTTTTAAATTAAAAATGAAGTTTTAAATCAATCTAAAGTATATATGAGTAAACTTGGTCTGAC
AGCTCGAGTCCCGTCAAGTCAGCGTAATGCTCTGCCAGTGTTACAACCAATTAACCAATTCTGATTAGAA
AAACTCATCGAGCATCAAATGAAACTGCAATTTATTCATATCAGGATTATCAATACCATATTTTTGAAAA
AGCCGTTTCTGTAATGAAGGAGAAAACTCACCGAGGCAGTTCCATAGGATGGCAAGATCCTGGTATCGGT
CTGCGATTCCGACTCGTCCAACATCAATACAACCTATTAATTTCCCCTCGTCAAAAATAAGGTTATCAAG
TGAGAAATCACCATGAGTGACGACTGAATCCGGTGAGAATGGCAAAAGCTTATGCATTTCTTTCCAGACT
TGTTCAACAGGCCAGCCATTACGCTCGTCATCAAAATCACTCGCATCAACCAAACCGTTATTCATTCGTG
ATTGCGCCTGAGCGAGACGAAATACGCGATCGCTGTTAAAAGGACAATTACAAACAGGAATCGAATGCAA
CCGGCGCAGGAACACTGCCAGCGCATCAACAATATTTTCACCTGAATCAGGATATTCTTCTAATACCTGG
AATGCTGTTTTCCCGGGGATCGCAGTGGTGAGTAACCATGCATCATCAGGAGTACGGATAAAATGCTTGA
TGGTCGGAAGAGGCATAAATTCCGTCAGCCAGTTTAGTCTGACCATCTCATCTGTAACATCATTGGCAAC
GCTACCTTTGCCATGTTTCAGAAACAACTCTGGCGCATCGGGCTTCCCATACAATCGATAGATTGTCGCA
CCTGATTGCCCGACATTATCGCGAGCCCATTTATACCCATATAAATCAGCATCCATGTTGGAATTTAATC
GCGGCCTGGAGCAAGACGTTTCCCGTTGAATATGGCTCATAACACCCCTTGTATTACTGTTTATGTAAGC
AGACAGTTTTATTGTTCATGATGATATATTTTTATCTTGTGCAATGTAACATCAGAGATTTTGAGACACA
ACGTGGCTTTGTTGAATAAATCGAACTTTTGCTGAGTTGAAGGATCAGCTCGAGTGCCACTTGACGTCTA
AGAAACCATTATTATCATGACATTAACCTATAAAAATAGGCGTATCACGAGGCAGAATTTCAGATAAAAA
AAATCCTTAGCTTTCGCTAAGGATGATTTCTGGAATTCGCGGCCGCTTCTAGAGACTAGTGGAAGACAT
