LOCUS       Exported 815 bp ds-DNA linear SYN 09-JUN-2021
DEFINITION  MoClo Transcriptional Unit: FACS Standard Color Controls - High GFP
            expression cassette - Kanamycin plasmid
            [A:J23102:B:BCD2:C:E0040m:D:B0015:E].
ACCESSION   .
VERSION     .
KEYWORDS    pJ02B2Gm_AE
SOURCE      synthetic DNA construct
  ORGANISM  synthetic DNA construct
REFERENCE   1 (bases 1 to 815)
  AUTHORS   Iverson SV, Haddock TL, Beal J, Densmore DM
  TITLE     CIDAR MoClo: Improved MoClo Assembly Standard and New E. coli Part
            Library Enable Rapid Combinatorial Design for Synthetic and
            Traditional Biology.
  JOURNAL   ACS Synth Biol. 2016 Jan 15;5(1):99-103. doi:
            10.1021/acssynbio.5b00124. Epub 2015 Nov 4.
  PUBMED    26479688
REFERENCE   2 (bases 1 to 815)
  AUTHORS   .
  TITLE     Direct Submission
  JOURNAL   Exported Jun 9, 2021 from SnapGene Server 1.1.58
            http://www.snapgene.com
FEATURES             Location/Qualifiers
     source          1..815
                     /organism="synthetic DNA construct"
                     /mol_type="other DNA"
     terminator      22..79
                     /label=his operon terminator
                     /note="This putative transcriptin terminator from the E.
                     coli his operon has a 2-bp deletion introduced during
                     synthesis. Its efficiency has not been determined."
     misc_feature    80..100
                     /label=BioBrick suffix
                     /note="universal suffix for all parts"
     terminator      119..146
                     /label=T7Te terminator
                     /note="phage T7 early transcription terminator"
     terminator      162..233
                     /label=rrnB T1 terminator
                     /note="transcription terminator T1 from the E. coli rrnB
                     gene"
     primer_bind     complement(296..316)
                     /label=GFP-F
                     /note="GFP, forward primer. Does NOT anneal to EGFP"
ORIGIN
        1 agcctgcata acgcgaagta atcttttcgg ttttaaagaa aaagggcagg gtggtgacac
       61 cttgcccttt tttgccggac tgcagcggcc gctactagta gaagacataa gctataaacg
      121 cagaaaggcc cacccgaagg tgagccagtg tgactctagt agagagcgtt caccgacaaa
      181 caacagataa aacgaaaggc ccagtctttc gactgagcct ttcgttttat ttgatgcctg
      241 gacctacctt tattatttgt atagttcatc catgccatgt gtaatcccag cagctgttac
      301 aaactcaaga aggaccatgt gatctctctt ttcgttggga tctttcgaaa gggcagattg
      361 tgtggacagg taatggttgt ctggtaaaag gacagggcca tcgccaattg gagtattttg
      421 ttgataatgg tctgctagtt gaacgcttcc atcttcaatg ttgtgtctaa ttttgaagtt
      481 aactttgatt ccattctttt gtttgtctgc catgatgtat acattgtgtg agttatagtt
      541 gtattccaat ttgtgtccaa gaatgtttcc atcttcttta aaatcaatac cttttaactc
      601 gattctatta acaagggtat caccttcaaa cttgacttca gcacgtgtct tgtagttccc
      661 gtcatctttg aaaaatatag ttctttcctg tacataacct tcgggcatgg cactcttgaa
      721 aaagtcatgc tgtttcatat gatctgggta tctcgcaaag cattgaacac cataaccgaa
      781 agtagtgaca agtgttggcc atggaacagg tagtt
//
