LOCUS       Exported 757 bp ds-DNA linear SYN 09-JUN-2021
DEFINITION  MoClo Transcriptional Unit: FACS Standard Color Controls - High GFP
            expression cassette - Kanamycin plasmid
            [A:J23102:B:BCD2:C:E0040m:D:B0015:E].
ACCESSION   .
VERSION     .
KEYWORDS    pJ02B2Gm_AE
SOURCE      synthetic DNA construct
  ORGANISM  synthetic DNA construct
REFERENCE   1 (bases 1 to 757)
  AUTHORS   Iverson SV, Haddock TL, Beal J, Densmore DM
  TITLE     CIDAR MoClo: Improved MoClo Assembly Standard and New E. coli Part
            Library Enable Rapid Combinatorial Design for Synthetic and
            Traditional Biology.
  JOURNAL   ACS Synth Biol. 2016 Jan 15;5(1):99-103. doi:
            10.1021/acssynbio.5b00124. Epub 2015 Nov 4.
  PUBMED    26479688
REFERENCE   2 (bases 1 to 757)
  AUTHORS   .
  TITLE     Direct Submission
  JOURNAL   Exported Jun 9, 2021 from SnapGene Server 1.1.58
            http://www.snapgene.com
FEATURES             Location/Qualifiers
     source          1..757
                     /organism="synthetic DNA construct"
                     /mol_type="other DNA"
     RBS             15..23
                     /label=Shine-Dalgarno sequence
                     /note="full consensus sequence for ribosome-binding sites
                     upstream of start codons in E. coli; complementary to a
                     region in the 3' end of the 16S rRNA (Chen et al., 1994)"
     misc_feature    152..173
                     /label=BioBrick prefix
                     /note="BioBrick prefix for parts that do not start with
                     ""ATG"""
     terminator      176..219
                     /label=bacterial terminator
                     /note="putative bacterial transcription terminator"
     primer_bind     complement(223..241)
                     /label=pBRforEco
                     /note="pBR322 vectors, upsteam of EcoRI site, forward
                     primer"
     primer_bind     complement(435..454)
                     /label=pENTR-R
                     /note="pENTR vectors, reverse primer"
     primer_bind     complement(519..538)
                     /label=Kan-R
                     /note="Kanamycin resistance gene, reverse primer"
ORIGIN
        1 cgcatcatta gaaaacctcc ttagcatgat taagatgttt cagtacgaaa attgctttca
       61 ttgttgatct cctttttaag tgaacttggg cccagtagct agcacagtac ctaggactga
      121 gctagctgtc aactccatgt cttccactag tctctagaag cggccgcgaa ttccagaaat
      181 catccttagc gaaagctaag gatttttttt atctgaaatt ctgcctcgtg atacgcctat
      241 ttttataggt taatgtcatg ataataatgg tttcttagac gtcaagtggc actcgagctg
      301 atccttcaac tcagcaaaag ttcgatttat tcaacaaagc cacgttgtgt ctcaaaatct
      361 ctgatgttac attgcacaag ataaaaatat atcatcatga acaataaaac tgtctgctta
      421 cataaacagt aatacaaggg gtgttatgag ccatattcaa cgggaaacgt cttgctccag
      481 gccgcgatta aattccaaca tggatgctga tttatatggg tataaatggg ctcgcgataa
      541 tgtcgggcaa tcaggtgcga caatctatcg attgtatggg aagcccgatg cgccagagtt
      601 gtttctgaaa catggcaaag gtagcgttgc caatgatgtt acagatgaga tggtcagact
      661 aaactggctg acggaattta tgcctcttcc gaccatcaag cattttatcc gtactcctga
      721 tgatgcatgg ttactcacca ctgcgatccc cgggaaa
//
